Addgene plasmid #39460: pPac-PL-mCD8-P2A-Gal4
Depositing lab: Benjamin White. Depositing organization: National Institute of Mental Health (NIMH). Publication: A novel approach for directing transgene expression in Drosophila: T2A-Gal4 in-frame fusion. Diao F, White BH. Genetics. 2012 Mar;190(3):1139-44. Epub 2011 Dec 29. 10.1534/genetics.111.136291 PubMed 22209908.
Backbone
  Vector backbone: pPac-PL
  Backbone size w/o insert (bp): 6392
  Total vector size (bp): 9777
Growth in bacteria
  Bacterial resistance: Ampicillin, 100 μg/mL
  Growth temperature: 37°C
  Growth strain: DH5alpha
  Copy number: High Copy
Gene/Insert
  Gene/Insert name: mCD8-P2A-Gal4
  Insert size (bp): 3389
  Promoter: actin
  Cloning method: Restriction Enzyme; 5′ cloning site none (destroyed during cloning); 3′ cloning site NotI (not destroyed)
  Sequencing primers: 5′ AGTCGTCTAATCCAGAGACC; 3′ GATCTTGATCTTCATGGTCG
Terms and licenses: Academic/Nonprofit Terms; Industry Terms: Not Available to Industry
How to cite: pPac-PL-mCD8-P2A-Gal4 was a gift from Benjamin White (Addgene plasmid # 39460 ; http://n2t.net/addgene:39460 ; RRID:Addgene_39460)
