[The description below was written by a language model from this plasmid's Addgene catalogue record.]
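Description:
pPac-PL-mCD8-P2A-Gal4 is an expression plasmid built on the pPac-PL backbone (about 6.4 kb), carrying a roughly 3.4 kb insert for a total size of about 9.8 kb. It is propagated in E. coli as a high-copy plasmid under ampicillin selection. The record does not list the origin of replication or any selectable marker for use outside bacteria, and no annotated feature table accompanies the catalogue entry, so the finer details of the backbone are not documented here.

The payload is a single open reading frame, mCD8-P2A-Gal4, driven by an actin promoter, which gives strong constitutive expression and, together with the pPac-PL backbone and the associated Drosophila study, points to use in Drosophila cells. mCD8 is a membrane-targeted CD8 moiety commonly used as a cell-surface marker, and Gal4 is the yeast transcriptional activator that switches on UAS-linked transgenes. They are joined by a P2A peptide, a viral 2A sequence that causes ribosomal skipping during translation, so that one transcript yields two separate proteins rather than a fusion. Efficient skipping releases free Gal4 that can enter the nucleus and activate a UAS reporter, whereas failure would leave it tethered to the membrane protein.

The associated work describes in-frame 2A-Gal4 fusions as a way of directing transgene expression in Drosophila, so this construct most plausibly served to test how well the P2A variant liberates functional Gal4 from an upstream coding sequence, though the record does not state its purpose explicitly. The insert was placed by restriction cloning, with the 5′ site destroyed and a NotI site retained at the 3′ end.
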