>Addgene plasmid #39460 | pPac-PL-mCD8-P2A-Gal4 | addgene partial sequence | sequence record 51878 | AC5 5'-ACACAAAGCCGCTCCATCAG-3'
ATGGCCAGCCCCCTGACCCGCTTCCTGAGCCTGAACCTGCTGCTGCTGGGCGAGAGCATCATCCTGGGCA
GCGGCGAGGCCAAGCCCCAGGCCCCCGAGCTGCGCATCTTCCCCAAGAAGATGGATGCCGAGCTGGGCCA
GAAGGTGGATCTGGTGTGCGAGGTGCTGGGCAGCGTGAGCCAGGGCTGCAGCTGGCTGTTCCAGAACAGC
AGCAGCAAGCTGCCCCAGCCCACCTTCGTGGTGTACATGGCCAGCAGCCACAACAAGATCACCTGGGATG
AGAAGCTGAACAGCAGCAAGCTGTTCAGCGCCATGCGCGATACCAACAACAAGTACGTGCTGACCCTGAA
CAAGTTCAGCAAGGAGAACGAGGGCTACTACTTCTGCAGCGTGATCAGCAACAGCGTGATGTACTTCAGC
AGCGTGGTGCCCGTGCTGCAGAAGGTGAACAGCACCACCACCAAGCCCGTGCTGCGCACCCCCAGCCCCG
TGCACCCCACCGGCACCAGCCAGCCCCAGCGCCCCGAGGATTGCCGCCCCCGCGGCAGCGTGAAGGGCAC
CGGCCTGGATTTCGCCTGCGATATCTACATCTGGGCACCCCTGGCCGGCATCTGCGTGGCCCTGCTGCTG
AGCCTGATCATCACCCTGATCTGCTACCACAGCCGCGGCAGCGGTACCGCCACCAACTTCAGCCTGCTGA
AGCAGGCCGGCGATGTGGAGGAGAACCCCGGGCCCATGAAGCTACTGTCTTCTATCGAACAAGCATGCGA
TATTTGCCGACTTAAAAAGCTCAAGTGCTCCAAAG
