>Addgene plasmid #39460 | pPac-PL-mCD8-P2A-Gal4 | addgene partial sequence | sequence record 53193 | Gal4N-term
AACTCCACAATTCCGTTGGATTTTATGCCCAGGGATGCTCTTCATGGATTTGATTGGTCTGAAGAGGATG
ACATGTCGGATGGCTTGCCCTTCCTGAAAACGGACCCCAACAATAATGGGTTCTTTGGCGACGGTTCTCT
CTTATGTATTCTTCGATCTATTGGCTTTAAACCGGAAAATTACACGAACTCTAACGTTAACAGGCTCCCG
ACCATGATTACGGATAGATACACGTTGGCTTCTAGATCCACAACATCCCGTTTACTTCAAAGTTATCTCA
ATAATTTTCACCCCTACTGCCCTATCGTGCACTCACCGACGCTAATGATGTTGTATAATAACCAGATTGA
AATCGCGTCGAAGGATCAATGGCAAATCCTTTTTAACTGCATATTAGCCATTGGAGCCTGGTGTATAGAG
GGGGAATCTACTGATATAGATGTTTTTTACTATCAAAATGCTAAATCTCATTTGACGAGCAAGGTCTTCG
AGTCAGGTTCCATAATTTTGGTGACAGCCCTACATCTTCTGTCGCGATATACACAGTGGAGGCAGAAAAC
AAATACTAGCTATAATTTTCACAGCTTTTCCATAAGAATGGCCATATCATTGGGCTTGAATAGGGACCTC
CCCTCGTCCTTCAGTGATAGCAGCATTCTGGAACAAAGACGCCGAATTTGGTGGTCTGTCTACTCTTGGG
AGATCCAATTGTCCCTGCTTTATGGTCGATCCATCCAGCTTTCTCAGAATACAATCTCCTTCCCTTCTTC
TGTCGACGATGTGCAGCGTACCACAACAGGTCCCACCATATATCATGGCATCATTGAAACAGCAAGGCTC
TTACAAGTTTTCACAAAAATCTATGAACTAGACAAAACAGTAACTTGCAG
